Addgene plasmid #194268: TDP-43 _CTD_5A→M_IDR + 5M→A_CR
Purpose: Expresses 6xHis-tagged C-terminal domain of TDP-43 with TDP-43 _CTD_5A→M_IDR + 5M→A_CR
Depositing lab: Nicolas Fawzi. Depositing organization: Brown University. Publication: A synergy between site-specific and transient interactions drives the phase separation of a disordered, low-complexity domain. Mohanty P, Shenoy J, Rizuan A, Mercado-Ortiz JF, Fawzi NL, Mittal J. Proc Natl Acad Sci U S A. 2023 Aug 22;120(34):e2305625120. doi: 10.1073/pnas.2305625120. Epub 2023 Aug 14. PubMed 37579155.
Backbone
  Vector backbone: PJ411
  Backbone size w/o insert (bp): 4000
  Total vector size (bp): 4452
  Vector type: Bacterial Expression
Growth in bacteria
  Bacterial resistance: Kanamycin, 50 μg/mL
  Growth temperature: 37°C
  Growth strain: DH5alpha
  Copy number: High Copy
Gene/Insert
  Gene/Insert name: TDP-43
  Species: H. sapiens (human), Synthetic
  Insert size (bp): 444
  Mutation: A297M, A367M, A381M, A388M, A391M M322A, M323A, M336A, M337A, M339A
  Entrez Gene: TARDBP (a.k.a. ALS10, TDP-43)
  Promoter: T7
  Tag / fusion protein: 6XHistag (N terminal on backbone)
  Cloning method: Unknown
  Sequencing primers: 5′ T7; 3′ T7
Terms and licenses: Academic/Nonprofit Terms; Industry Terms: Not Available to Industry
How to cite: TDP-43 _CTD_5A→M_IDR + 5M→A_CR was a gift from Nicolas Fawzi (Addgene plasmid # 194268 ; http://n2t.net/addgene:194268 ; RRID:Addgene_194268)
