[The description below was written by a language model from this plasmid's Addgene catalogue record and pLannotate feature annotations shown in this document.]
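Description:
TDP-43 _CTD_5A→M_IDR + 5M→A_CR is a 4,452 bp bacterial expression plasmid built on the pJ411 backbone for producing a mutant form of the C-terminal domain of human TDP-43 (TARDBP) in E. coli. It replicates from a high-copy ColE1/pUC-type origin and is selected with kanamycin through an aph(3')-Ia resistance gene driven by a bla-type promoter fragment. The backbone also carries lacI with its own promoter, along with rrnB terminator fragments that flank and insulate the expression region.

The 444 bp insert sits downstream of a T7 promoter that is immediately followed by a lac operator, and it is closed off by a T7 terminator. Transcription therefore depends on a host supplying T7 RNA polymerase and is held in check by the plasmid-encoded Lac repressor until relieved by IPTG or lactose. The protein carries an N-terminal 6xHis tag contributed by the backbone, which allows metal-affinity purification. The automated annotation labels the coding region as a mouse Tardbp fragment, which reflects homology matching; the catalogue entry records the insert as human and synthetic.

The variant combines two sets of substitutions. Five alanines are changed to methionine (A297M, A367M, A381M, A388M, A391M), which the construct name assigns to the "IDR", presumably the disordered flanking regions. Five methionines are changed to alanine (M322A, M323A, M336A, M337A, M339A), assigned to the "CR", presumably the conserved region. This effectively relocates methionine residues while keeping overall composition similar. The associated publication concerns how site-specific and transient interactions together drive phase separation of a disordered low-complexity domain, so the recombinant protein is likely intended for in vitro biophysical studies of that kind.
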