Features (pLannotate 1.2.2; 14 found; start..end, strand, type, name):
    568..1156    +  rep_origin     ori: high-copy-number ColE1/pMB1/pBR322/pUC origin of replication
   1381..1398    +  terminator     rrnB T2 terminator (fragment): transcription terminator T2 from the E. coli rrnB gene
   1423..1442    -  CDS            lacZα (fragment): LacZα fragment of β-galactosidase; lacZ fragment
   1906..1924    +  promoter       T7 promoter: promoter for bacteriophage T7 RNA polymerase
   1925..1949    +  protein_bind   lac operator: The lac repressor binds to the lac operator to inhibit transcription in E. coli. This inhibition can be relieved by adding lactose or isopropyl-β-D-thiogalactopyranoside (IPTG). lac repressor encoded by lacI
   1989..2498    +  CDS            Tardbp (fragment): TADBP_MOUSE - Also known as Tdp43. Experimental evidence at protein level: Swiss-Prot protein existence level 1. RNA-binding protein that is involved in various steps of RNA biogenesis and processing. Preferentially binds, via its two RNA recognition motifs RRM1 and RRM2, to GU-repeats on RNA molecules predominantly localized within long introns and in the 3'UTR of mRNAs. In turn, regulates the splicing of many non-coding and protein-coding RNAs including proteins involved in neuronal survival, as well as mRNAs that encode proteins relevant for neurodegenerative diseases. Plays a role in maint
   2512..2559    +  terminator     T7 terminator: transcription terminator for bacteriophage T7 RNA polymerase
   2619..2659    -  terminator     rrnB T1 terminator (fragment): transcription terminator T1 from the E. coli rrnB gene
   2661..2776    -  ncRNA          5S rRNA: Accession: RF00001 - 5S ribosomal RNA
   2807..2831    +  CDS            KanR (fragment): aminoglycoside phosphotransferase; aph(3')-Ia; confers resistance to kanamycin in bacteria or G418 (Geneticin®) in eukaryotes
   2861..2957    +  promoter       AmpR promoter (fragment): bla
   2960..3769    +  CDS            KanR: aminoglycoside phosphotransferase; aph(3')-Ia; confers resistance to kanamycin in bacteria or G418 (Geneticin®) in eukaryotes
   3778..3851    +  promoter       lacI promoter (fragment): lacI
   3852..479     +  CDS            lacI (across the origin): LACI_ECOLI - Experimental evidence at protein level: Swiss-Prot protein existence level 1. Repressor of the lactose operon. Binds allolactose as an inducer. From Escherichia coli (strain K12).
>Addgene plasmid #194268 | TDP-43 _CTD_5A→M_IDR + 5M→A_CR | addgene full sequence | sequence record 381054 | Addgene NGS Result
GGCATAAATATCTCACTCGCAATCAAATTCAGCCGATAGCGGAACGGGAAGGCGACTGGAGTGCCATGTC
CGGTTTTCAACAAACCATGCAAATGCTGAATGAGGGCATCGTTCCCACTGCGATGCTGGTTGCCAACGAT
CAGATGGCGCTGGGCGCAATGCGCGCCATTACCGAGTCCGGGCTGCGCGTTGGTGCGGATATCTCGGTAG
TGGGATACGACGATACCGAAGATAGCTCATGTTATATCCCGCCGTTAACCACCATCAAACAGGATTTTCG
CCTGCTGGGGCAAACCAGCGTGGACCGCTTGCTGCAACTCTCTCAGGGCCAGGCGGTGAAGGGCAATCAG
CTGTTGCCAGTCTCACTGGTGAAAAGAAAAACCACCCTGGCGCCCAATACGCAAACCGCCTCTCCCCGCG
CGTTGGCCGATTCATTAATGCAGCTGGCACGACAGGTTTCCCGACTGGAAAGCGGGCAGTGACTCATGAC
CAAAATCCCTTAACGTGAGTTACGCGCGCGTCGTTCCACTGAGCGTCAGACCCCGTAGAAAAGATCAAAG
GATCTTCTTGAGATCCTTTTTTTCTGCGCGTAATCTGCTGCTTGCAAACAAAAAAACCACCGCTACCAGC
GGTGGTTTGTTTGCCGGATCAAGAGCTACCAACTCTTTTTCCGAAGGTAACTGGCTTCAGCAGAGCGCAG
ATACCAAATACTGTTCTTCTAGTGTAGCCGTAGTTAGCCCACCACTTCAAGAACTCTGTAGCACCGCCTA
CATACCTCGCTCTGCTAATCCTGTTACCAGTGGCTGCTGCCAGTGGCGATAAGTCGTGTCTTACCGGGTT
GGACTCAAGACGATAGTTACCGGATAAGGCGCAGCGGTCGGGCTGAACGGGGGGTTCGTGCACACAGCCC
AGCTTGGAGCGAACGACCTACACCGAACTGAGATACCTACAGCGTGAGCTATGAGAAAGCGCCACGCTTC
CCGAAGGGAGAAAGGCGGACAGGTATCCGGTAAGCGGCAGGGTCGGAACAGGAGAGCGCACGAGGGAGCT
TCCAGGGGGAAACGCCTGGTATCTTTATAGTCCTGTCGGGTTTCGCCACCTCTGACTTGAGCGTCGATTT
TTGTGATGCTCGTCAGGGGGGCGGAGCCTATGGAAAAACGCCAGCAACGCGGCCTTTTTACGGTTCCTGG
CCTTTTGCTGGCCTTTTGCTCACATGTTCTTTCCTGCGTTATCCCCTGATTCTGTGGATAACCGTATTAC
CGCCTTTGAGTGAGCTGATACCGCTCGCCGCAGCCGAACGACCGAGCGCAGCGAGTCAGTGAGCGAGGAA
GCGGAAGGCGAGAGTAGGGAACTGCCAGGCATCAAACTAAGCAGAAGGCCCCTGACGGATGGCCTTTTTG
CGTTTCTACAAACTCTTTCTGTGTTGTAAAACGACGGCCAGTCTTAAGCTCGGGCCCCCTGGGCGGTTCT
GATAACGAGTAATCGTTAATCCGCAAATAACGTAAAAACCCGCTTCGGCGGGTTTTTTTATGGGGGGAGT
TTAGGGAAAGAGCATTTGTCAGAATATTTAAGGGCGCCTGTCACTTTGCTTGATATATGAGAATTATTTA
ACCTTATAAATGAGAAAAAAGCAACGCACTTTAAATAAGATACGTTGCTTTTTCGATTGATGAACACCTA
TAATTAAACTATTCATCTATTATTTATGATTTTTTGTATATACAATATTTCTAGTTTGTTAAAGAGAATT
AAGAAAATAAATCTCGAAAATAATAAAGGGAAAATCAGTTTTTGATATCAAAATTATACATGTCAACGAT
AATACAAAATATAATACAAACTATAAGATGTTATCAGTATTTATTATGCATTTAGAATAAATTTTGTGTC
GCCCTTCCGCGAAATTAATACGACTCACTATAGGGGAATTGTGAGCGGATAACAATTCCCCTCTAGAAAT
AATTTTGTTTAACTTTTGAAGGAGATATACCATGGGCAGCGACAAGATCCACCATCACCACCATCACGAA
AATCTGTACTTTCAAGGTCATATGAACCGTCAGCTGGAGCGTAGCGGTCGTTTCGGTGGCAATCCGGGTG
GCTTCGGCAACCAAGGTGGCTTTGGTAACAGCCGTGGTGGCGGTATGGGTCTGGGCAACAACCAGGGCAG
CAACATGGGCGGTGGCATGAACTTCGGTGCGTTTAGCATCAACCCGGCGGCGGCGGCGGCGGCGCAGGCG
GCGCTGCAAAGCAGCTGGGGCGCGGCGGGTGCGCTGGCGAGCCAGCAAAACCAAAGCGGCCCGAGCGGTA
ACAACCAGAACCAAGGCAACATGCAGCGTGAACCGAACCAAATGTTTGGTAGCGGCAACAACAGCTACAG
CGGCAGCAACAGCGGTATGGCGATTGGTTGGGGCAGCATGAGCAACATGGGTAGCGGCAGCGGTTTCAAC
GGTGGCTTTGGTAGCAGCATGGACAGCAAGAGCAGCGGCTGGGGCATGTAACTCGAGCCCCCTAGCATAA
CCCCTTGGGGCCTCTAAACGGGTCTTGAGGGGTTTTTTGCCCCTGAGACGCGTCAATCGAGTTCGTACCT
AAGGGCGACACCCCCTAATTAGCCCGGGCGAAAGGCCCAGTCTTTCGACTGAGCCTTTCGTTTTATTTGA
TGCCTGGCAGTTCCCTACTCTCGCATGGGGAGTCCCCACACTACCATCGGCGCTACGGCGTTTCACTTCT
GAGTTCGGCATGGGGTCAGGTGGGACCACCGCGCTACTGCCGCCAGGCAAACAAGGGGTGTTATGAGCCA
TATTCAGGTATAAATGGGCTCGCGATAATGTTCAGAATTGGTTAATTGGTTGTAACACTGACCCCTATTT
GTTTATTTTTCTAAATACATTCAAATATGTATCCGCTCATGAGACAATAACCCTGATAAATGCTTCAATA
ATATTGAAAAAGGAAGAATATGAGCCATATTCAACGGGAAACGTCGAGGCCGCGATTAAATTCCAACATG
GATGCTGATTTATATGGGTATAAATGGGCTCGCGATAATGTCGGGCAATCAGGTGCGACAATCTATCGCT
TGTATGGGAAGCCCGATGCGCCAGAGTTGTTTCTGAAACATGGCAAAGGTAGCGTTGCCAATGATGTTAC
AGATGAGATGGTCAGACTAAACTGGCTGACGGAATTTATGCCACTTCCGACCATCAAGCATTTTATCCGT
ACTCCTGATGATGCATGGTTACTCACCACTGCGATCCCCGGAAAAACAGCGTTCCAGGTATTAGAAGAAT
ATCCTGATTCAGGTGAAAATATTGTTGATGCGCTGGCAGTGTTCCTGCGCCGGTTGCACTCGATTCCTGT
TTGTAATTGTCCTTTTAACAGCGATCGCGTATTTCGCCTCGCTCAGGCGCAATCACGAATGAATAACGGT
TTGGTTGATGCGAGTGATTTTGATGACGAGCGTAATGGCTGGCCTGTTGAACAAGTCTGGAAAGAAATGC
ATAAACTTTTGCCATTCTCACCGGATTCAGTCGTCACTCATGGTGATTTCTCACTTGATAACCTTATTTT
TGACGAGGGGAAATTAATAGGTTGTATTGATGTTGGACGAGTCGGAATCGCAGACCGATACCAGGATCTT
GCCATCCTATGGAACTGCCTCGGTGAGTTTTCTCCTTCATTACAGAAACGGCTTTTTCAAAAATATGGTA
TTGATAATCCTGATATGAATAAATTGCAATTTCATTTGATGCTCGATGAGTTTTTCTAAGCGGCGCGCCA
TCGAATGGCGCAAAACCTTTCGCGGTATGGCATGATAGCGCCCGGAAGAGAGTCAATTCAGGGTGGTGAA
TATGAAACCAGTAACGTTATACGATGTCGCAGAGTATGCCGGTGTCTCTTATCAGACCGTTTCCCGCGTG
GTGAACCAGGCCAGCCACGTTTCTGCGAAAACGCGGGAAAAAGTGGAAGCGGCGATGGCGGAGCTGAATT
ACATTCCCAACCGCGTGGCACAACAACTGGCGGGCAAACAGTCGTTGCTGATTGGCGTTGCCACCTCCAG
TCTGGCCCTGCACGCGCCGTCGCAAATTGTCGCGGCGATTAAATCTCGCGCCGATCAACTGGGTGCCAGC
GTGGTGGTGTCGATGGTAGAACGAAGCGGCGTCGAAGCCTGTAAAGCGGCGGTGCACAATCTTCTCGCGC
AACGCGTCAGTGGGCTGATCATTAACTATCCGCTGGATGACCAGGATGCCATTGCTGTGGAAGCTGCCTG
CACTAATGTTCCGGCGTTATTTCTTGATGTCTCTGACCAGACACCCATCAACAGTATTATTTTCTCCCAT
GAGGACGGTACGCGACTGGGCGTGGAGCATCTGGTCGCATTGGGTCACCAGCAAATCGCGCTGTTAGCGG
GCCCATTAAGTTCTGTCTCGGCGCGTCTGCGTCTGGCTGGCT
